>Addgene plasmid #35067 | BRCA1-(219-408) | addgene partial sequence | sequence record 45069 | T7 5'-TAATACGACTCACTATAGGG-3'
GAGATATACCATGGGCAGCAGCCATCATCATCATCATCACAGCAGCGGCCTGGTGCCGCGCGGCANCCAT
ATGGATTCTGCAAAAAAGGCTGCTTGTGAATTTTCTGAGACGGATGTAACAAATACTGAACATCATCAAC
CCAGTAATAATGATTTGAACACCACTGAGAAGCGTGCAGCTGAGAGGCATCCAGAAAAGTATCAGGGTAG
TTCTGTTTCAAACTTGCATGTGGAGCCATGTGGCACAAATACTCATGCCAGCTCATTACAGCATGAGAAC
AGCAGTTTATTACTCACTAAAGACAGAATGAATGTAGAAAAGGCTGAATTCTGTAATAAAAGCAAACAGC
CTGGCTTAGCAAGGAGCCAACATAACAGATGGGCTGGAAGTAAGGAAACATGTAATGATAGGCGGACTCC
CAGCACAGAAAAAAAGGTAGATCTGAATGCTGATCCCCTGTGTGAGAGAAAAGAATGGAATAAGCAGAAA
CTGCCATGCTCAGAGAATCCTAGAGATACTGAAGATGTTCCTTGGATAACACTAAATAGCACCATTCAGA
AAGTTAATGAGTGGTTTTCCAGAAGTGATGAACTGTTAGGTTCTGATGACTCACATGATGGGGAGTCTGA
ATCAAATGCCAAAGAA
