[The description below was written by a language model from this plasmid's Addgene catalogue record.]
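Description:
BRCA1-(219-408) is a bacterial expression plasmid built on the Novagen pET15b backbone (about 5.7 kb without insert) that encodes a fragment of human BRCA1 spanning amino acids 219 to 408. The 567 bp insert was placed between the NdeI and BamHI sites of the vector, both of which remain intact, so the fragment can be excised or exchanged. The plasmid is selected with ampicillin, is recorded as high copy, and is maintained in a standard cloning strain such as DH5alpha. No feature table accompanies the record, so elements beyond those in the catalogue fields are not individually documented here.

Expression is driven by the T7 promoter, which requires a host supplying T7 RNA polymerase; the depositor notes use of a BL21(DE3)-derived strain with IPTG induction. In pET-type systems, IPTG induces the chromosomal polymerase gene in the DE3 lysogen, and the polymerase then transcribes the insert at high levels. Cloning into NdeI places the BRCA1 segment in frame with the backbone-encoded N-terminal His tag, allowing the recombinant polypeptide to be purified by immobilised metal affinity chromatography.

The construct comes from a study that characterised segments of the central region of BRCA1, examining it as an intrinsically disordered scaffold for multiple protein-protein and protein-DNA interactions. It is therefore suited to producing this defined BRCA1 fragment in E. coli for biophysical, structural and in vitro binding experiments.
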