Addgene plasmid #35067: BRCA1-(219-408)
Depositing lab: Cheryl Arrowsmith. Depositing organization: University Health Network. Publication: Characterization of segments from the central region of BRCA1: an intrinsically disordered scaffold for multiple protein-protein and protein-DNA interactions?. Mark WY, Liao JC, Lu Y, Ayed A, Laister R, Szymczyna B, Chakrabartty A, Arrowsmith CH. J Mol Biol. 2005 Jan 14;345(2):275-87. 10.1016/j.jmb.2004.10.045 PubMed 15571721.
Backbone
  Vector backbone: pET15b
  Backbone manufacturer: Novagen
  Backbone size w/o insert (bp): 5700
  Vector type: Bacterial Expression
Growth in bacteria
  Bacterial resistance: Ampicillin, 100 μg/mL
  Growth temperature: 37°C
  Growth strain: DH5alpha
  Copy number: High Copy
Gene/Insert
  Gene/Insert name: BRCA1
  Species: H. sapiens (human)
  Insert size (bp): 567
  Mutation: Contains aa 219-408
  Entrez Gene: BRCA1 (a.k.a. BRCAI, BRCC1, BROVCA1, FANCS, IRIS, PNCA4, PPP1R53, PSCP, RNF53)
  Promoter: T7
  Tag / fusion protein: His (N terminal on backbone)
  Cloning method: Restriction Enzyme; 5′ cloning site NdeI (not destroyed); 3′ cloning site BamHI (not destroyed)
  Sequencing primers: 5′ T7; 3′ T7-term
Terms and licenses: Academic/Nonprofit Terms; Industry Terms: Not Available to Industry
Depositor comments: Protein expression in BL21DE3-Gold. Induce culture at OD600=0.8 with 0.5mM IPTG, 37oC for 3 hours.
How to cite: BRCA1-(219-408) was a gift from Cheryl Arrowsmith (Addgene plasmid # 35067 ; http://n2t.net/addgene:35067 ; RRID:Addgene_35067)
